>Addgene plasmid #199309 | pNMSB84 | addgene full sequence | sequence record 404774 | Addgene NGS Result
TTCTGTGGATAACCGTATTACCGCCTTTGAGTGAGCTGATACCAGCGGATAACAATTTCACAGGGCCCTG
TCGGATTATGGGCTCTTCTTTTATCCTCTACTTTCTTTCTAGAAAATGCAAATGTTGAGTCAGAAATTGC
TGAATGGAGTACAACTGCAATGGGTTTAGCTTATGTTTCTGGAACAATTACTGGTGGAATTGTGATTGAA
AAGTAAGGTTATATTTCATTTCAATAAATGTTACCACAGTATAACAAAAACAAGTTACATTGTTCAGAGT
ATGTCTGAATGTATTATTATTATTGTATTTGTGCATCAGTACTGTAGTTGTACTGAAGAAGGGTTTAAAA
TAATCTCAACGTTTTTAAGACGAGTTAGTGAGAATACGGTCGCAGTTAGGATGTTTGGACATAGTTTTAT
TAGATAATCGTGAACTAACTCACTATAAAAACCCGCTAACTCATTGAATAAGATAGTTTTAAACGTTCAA
AATTTGAAGACAAAATTGTATGAATAAGTTTACAGAGTTGGTCGACGCAAGCTTCTCCTTCTCTTCACAT
TTCTCAATAATTTAGCTCTAATTGCATTCGTATTCTTCGCAAAAATACGTATTCTGATTGACCCGATGAA
ATACGGATGCCTAGTTGCATTGATCATCTACGGTTATACTTATGGGTGAGGTTTTTCAAATATATTTTGA
TTTAATCGAATAATGAAATTTCAGAACTGGAGTTGGTCCAATTTCGTGGTTTATATCCTCTGAACTGGTA
CCTCAAAAACATCGTAGTATTGCTCAATCTGTGGCATATTCAATGAATACTGTAATGGTGGTTATCAGTA
CATTTACAGTATTACCTCTATATTCCGTTATTGGTAGTTATGCTTTCCTTATTCTATATTCAATTCCTTC
ATTTATAAGTATGCTTATATTATTTCGCTACTTACCGGAAACCAAAGGACGAGAGATTCATGATATTGTG
AATGAACTTAAAAAAAAATGAAAACCTTTGAAAACGTTCATACGGCCGAAATTTTACTTGATCGAGCCAA
TTGAACTTTTGTTAAGACTTACAGAAAAGTGAGAGATTTTGTTACAAAAAAGTGAGAAAAAAGCGAAAAT
GAACAGGAAAAAGAAGAAAAATACACCCGAAGTATCATATAAAAATTAAAAAGATTGTTTGACCTGGCGG
AACTTTTTTGCAAAAACTCTGAATATCCATGGCACATGCTTCGTGCAAAACAGGATCCAAATGAATATCA
ACAAGAGATTCTTGAAGACGACGAGCCACTTGCTCAGAGCATTGCTTATCTCGAATGAGACCCTTGTTAA
AATCATTTTTCAAACATTATATGACATTGTCGAAATGTCCTCCTGATTCCATGATGGTAGCAAACTCACT
TCGTCTTTGAGCCAATTTATCCAAGTCCTTGTAAAAAGTATTCGAAAATTGTTAACGGATAAAATGTTTA
TTATAATATCAAAAACAATTTGTCAGTTGACCACTTTTTGATATATTTGACAGAAACCGGGATGAATTGG
CTCAAAGTTAGGGCGCCCTTCTATTACAGGGTTTCTGATAACAAACCGGTTATTAACTCCCAACAAGGGA
TGATTTCAATTCATCATGCTCAAATTGACCCAAATTAAGTTACATGACAAATTCATCGCCCTTTTCAACT
CTTCTTGGCTCATCATCTGTTATTCTGTTCCTATTCTGTCTGCACCCTATACCCCTTTGCATACTCTCTC
GTCATTCCTTTCTTGGATAGTGTCTTCTTCTCCCCAGCTCTGCTACTTCTATGACTTGCGCCCGCTGCTT
TTCCGCTCGTTCCTCTCCTCTCTGACGTCTTCTTCTGCTTCTTTTCTCCTTCCTTTTTCCCTTCTCAATC
TTCCTCTTTTTCCCATTTCTGTCAATCATTCGAAGAAGAAGAAGAAGAAGACCCTCATTCATTTCATTTT
TTTTTCTGTCGGTGTGTGCTGCTCGGTTAAGAGTGAGCTCTCTATTCCACGTCTTCTTCTTTTTCTTCTT
CGATTCGAATCAATCACTCCACCAAAACGCATTCGTTTTTGGGATTCACCCCGCGGTTCGCAATAGGTTT
CTTTTTCAAATTATTAGCGTTATAAATAGAAAAATGGTGGAGTTTCAATAAAAATGATAATTTACAAAGT
GTATTTTGATTACATGTACTCAAAAAGGTTGAAATTTTTCATACCAGTTTTCCGGAAATCCATCTGATAT
CATTATCGTATTTTTCTTTTTAAAAATGTTTTCAAAAAAAAACAAAATATAGCTGGTTATTTGGCACCCT
CTAATTACCATTTTCCTGTCACACCACACTCTTTTCCTTCTTCCACTTCTTTCCGTTTTCAGCCGCTTCC
AACCAAACCGATATGAAAGCCGAGCAACAACGATCGATTCCACCCGGCTCGGCGACCTTCCCGTCGCAGG
TGAGACTCAGAAAACTAGAGAAACCGCTCAACTAACTCTTGATATCCGATTTCATTCTTTTCTCTTTTCT
TTTTGTTGAACTTTTCCATATTTCCAGATGCCACGGCCACCACCAAGCACCGAACAAGGAATCACAACGG
AATCGGAGCTTGCGAAGAAAGCTCAAATCACTCCGAACGACGTTTTAGCACTTCCGGGAATCACTCAAGG
TATCTTGCTCCCTTTGGATTTCAGTTTAAAACATAAATTTAGGATTCTTATGCTCCCCATCTGCGAACAT
CTATAACATCGAGTTCACCAAGTTCCAAATCCGTGATCTGGACACTGAGCAAGTGCTTTTCGAGATCGCC
AAACCGGAGAACGATCAGGAGAATGATGAGTCGCCACAGGAGTCGGCAAGATACGTGCGTTATAGATTTG
CTCCAAACTTTTTGAAACTCAAAACGGTCGGAGCAACTGTGGAATTCAAAGTAGGAGACATCCCAATCCA
TCATTTCCGAATGATCGAACGTCACTTCTTCAAAGATCGCCTTCTGAAGTGTTTTGACTTTGAATTCGGA
TTCTGTATTCCGAATTCACGAAACAACTGTGAACATATCTATGAGTTCCCTCAACTCTCTCAACAACTCA
GTGAGTCATTATTCTAAAAAGTACAATTCAAAAGACTAATCTCTTTTTCAGTGGACGACATGATCAACAA
TCCAAACGAGACTCGTTCTGACAGCTTCTATTTCGTCGATAACAAACTCGTCATGCACAACAAAGCCGAC
TACTCATATGATGCATAAATATTTAATACAAAAATGTTCTGGATAATTATTCTGTCGAATAGAAAAAAAA
CTCCAAATGTGATTAAATTCCAATAATTCCTGTCTAGTTTGTTCCTTCCCCTTCCCCTTCTCATGTTCAA
TGCATTCCTAAGCTTTTCAGTTCCCCCCTTGTTTCTATATTTTTTCGCTGTCCTGTCACACTCGCTAAAA
ACACTAATCACACGGAAATCTGTTTTCAATAAAAACTCCAACTTTAACTCATTTTCAATTTCAACTGAAA
GATTTTTTCATTAGAGAATGTCTAGAACTAGGCCCGGGCTACGTAATACGACTCACTTAAGGTGCCGCTC
TAGAACTAGTGGATCCAAATAAAACGAAAGGCTCAGTCGAAAGACTGGGCCTTTCGTTTTATCTGTTGTT
TGTCGCATTATACGAGACGTCCAGGTTGGGATACCTGAAACAAAACCCATCGTACGGCCAAGGAAGTCTC
CAATAACTGTGATCCACCACAAGCGCCAGGGTTTTCCCAGTCACGACGTTGTAAAACGACGGCCAGTCAT
GCATAATCCGCACGCATCTGGAATAAGGAAGTGCCATTCCGCCTGACCTTTCTGCATTGTTCTAAAAACT
CACAGGTTATCTCAAAAAGATAAATTTCAAAGTGAGATTTTTTTAAAAAAATTCCGGACTGTTTTTTGAT
TTTGATGTTTTTAATGAATTTTTAAAATTCTTTATTAGTGCCTGAAATTAACAATAATTTTAAAGTTTGT
CACACTGCGAATAAATTAATCTCACATTTCGTATGTTTAGAAAGATGCATGAAACTCCGTCGTTCTTATG
AAGTTAATTAAGACATGGCTAATTGAAAGCCCACATGGTCATGAAAAAGTAAAACTTACAACTTTTTACT
GAATATTAACCAGTCTCTATAAATATCCCAGCTTAGCCGGAATAGGGTCACGAAAACATGAAAATAAAGC
TTGAACCTATTGTTATGATTTTCAATGCCACCTTTTGCAGTTTAATATACACTATTACTACTTCTCAGTT
CAAGTTCACTTCTGAGACGGAACCTTTATTTTCTAACTTTCTTTAATCTTACTTTTTATGAGCCGAATGT
TCTATTTTGTAAAATGATCAGATACAAGCCCAAAGCTAATTTTGCCAATAAGTGTTAGTAGATCAATTGA
ATTACAATATAATGACCTGGGCGGAATAGATTTTTGCACTGATTTTTTTCCAAGCTTACTCTATGAATAT
TCATAGATCATCTTCAAAGGTAGCGTGTGTTGTAGTTGTGTTTTGGCGGGTTCGTGTTATTTGACTCAGC
TCAAGTAGATGTTGTAGTCTTCCCTCAATCAACGCGTGGGCTTGACCCTCTTTAAATTGAGTGGAAACCA
GCCAATCTATTTGAAATCTACCCCCGAAATGAGATTCGACGATGACACGACGTGTGTGTTACGTGCGCTG
AGAATTTAGGAAAAAAAAGATAATCTTCTTTTCGTTAGCTGCGCCACAACCTGTGCAGATAAACTCCGCA
CAATTGAAGTTCTTACTGGTCCCACCCGATTTATTCAATTGTATTGTGTCTTTTTTTCTTATTTCTCTAC
AACTCTAACTTTCTTCAACTATTCTCTACATCAGTGCTTTTTTCCACCATGAAAAAAGAAATGACGTCGT
TGTTTCTTAGGAGGGGCGGAGCCTCAACTCAATGGTCCGTTCGAATAGATCCCACCCCTCATATAAATAG
GACTGAAACCAAAGAAGTTTTTAAATTTTCAGCTTACCGTGTTTCTCAATTTTCAAAATAGTCTTTTTTG
TGTCTGAACGGGCTGATCAATTATGTTTTTTTTTGAATGAAAAATCTTCCTCCCAAGCCTTAAAATTCCT
TCCAAAGATCGAAAGTTATGTCTATTCAAGTTACTTCTTCTTAGATCAAATATTAAACAAAAAAATACGC
CATCATTCTCTCACATTTAGTAATTCAAAATTTCGATTTGTTTTCGAACTTTTGAATTTCCCGCCTAGGA
AGTGACATGAGTGAAATCTCATTAGATAAATGTGCCACTCACCGATGACACTATTTTCAAATAAGGGGGG
GGGGTGTTTCGAATACCTTGTACACGCGTTTCCGCAAAACCACACACCCCGAGTTCCTCAGCTTCTTCCC
CTCGACCCATGAGCCACGTCAAGATGTCAGCGTGTCACTTTTCATTGCTTCACCTTCTACGGTAACGAGA
AAAGGCGGGGAATCCAGGATCTGGTGTGACTTCTTCCTTCTTCGTATCTTCCTAAAAATGTTCGTTTACT
TTTTAGCGAGTGTCATTTGATGGGATGTCGTTCTTGAGGAAAGAGGCTAGAAGCTTAATACTCTCATATT
TCATATTATTGGCATCAAGACGTTTATTATTTAACTACAATAACGATTGCTTTAACAACTAAAAATAATA
ATTTCAGGGTTAGACAAAAATAACTTCGTATAAAGTATCCTATACGAAGTTATATGTCCGAACTCATCAA
GGAGAACATGCACATGAAGCTCTACATGGAGGGAACCGTAGACAACCACCACTTCAAGTGCACCTCCGAG
GGAGAGGGAAAGCCATACGAGGGAACCCAAACCATGCGTATCAAGGTCGTCGAGGGAGGACCACTCCCAT
TCGCCTTCGACATCCTCGCCACCTCCTTCCTCTACGGGTCCAAGGTAAGTTTAAACATATATATACTAAC
TAACCCTGATTATTTAAATTTTCAGACCTTCATCAACCACACCCAAGGAATCCCAGACTTCTTCAAGCAA
TCCTTCCCAGAGGGATTCACCTGGGAGCGTGTCACCACCTACGAGGACGGAGGAGTCCTCACCGCCACCC
AAGACACCTCCCTCCAAGACGGATGCCTCATCTACAACGTCAAGATCCGTGGAGTCAACTTCACCTCCAA
CGGACCAGTCATGCAAAAGAAGACCCTCGGATGGGAGACCTTCACCGAGACCCTCTACCCAGCCGACGGA
GGACTAGAGGGACGTAACGACATGGCCCTCAAGCTCGTCGGAGGCTCCCACCTCATCGCCAACGCCAAGG
TAAGTTTAAACAGTTCGGTACTAACTAACCATACATATTTAAATTTTCAGACCACCTACCGTTCCAAGAA
GCCAGCCAAGAACCTCAAGATGCCAGGAGTCTACTACGTTGACTACCGTCTAGAGCGTATCAAGGAGGCC
AACAACGAGACCTACGTCGAGCAACACGAGGTCGCCGTCGCCCGTTACTGCGACCTCCCATCCAAGCTCG
GACACAAGCTCAACTAAGATAAATGCAAAATCCTTTCAAGCATTCCCTTCTTCTCTATCACTCTTCTTTC
TTTTTGTCAAAAAATTCTCTCGCTAATTTATTTGCTTTTTTAATGTTATTATTTTATGACTTTTTATAGT
CACTGAAAAGTTTGCATCTGAGTGAAGTGAATGCTATCAAAATGTGATTCTGTCTGATGTACTTTCACAA
TCTCTCTTCAATTCCATTTTGAAGTGCTTTAAACCCGAAAGGTTGAGAAAAATGCGAGCGCTCAAATATT
TGTATTGTGTTCGTTGAGTGACCCAACAAAAAGAGGAAACTTTATTGTGCCGCCAAGAAAAAAGTCTCAG
CCGGCATAACTTCGTATAAAGTATCCTATACGAAGTTATATGGATTATGGAGGCGCCCTGAGTGCCGTTG
GGCGCGAGCTGCTATTTGTAACGAACCCAGTAGTCGTCAATGGCTCTGTACTTGTGCCTGAGGACCAGTG
TTACTGCGCGGGCTGGATTGAGTCGCGTGGCACAAACGGTGCCCAAACGGCGTCGAACGTGCTGCAATGG
CTTGCTGCTGGCTTCTCCATCCTACTGCTTATGTTTTACGCCTACCAAACATGGAAGTCAACCTGCGGCT
GGGAGGAGATCTATGTGTGCGCTATCGAGATGGTCAAGGTGATTCTCGAGTTCTTCTTCGAGTTTAAGAA
CCCGTCCATGCTGTATCTAGCCACAGGCCACCGCGTCCAGTGGTTGCGTTACGCCGAGTGGCTTCTCACC
TGCCCGGTCATTCTCATTCGCCTGTCAAACCTGACGGGCTTGTCCAACGACTACAGCAGGCGCACCATGG
GTCTGCTTGTGTCTTGCATCGGAACCATTGTGTGGGGCGCCACTTCCGCCATGGCCACCGGATACGTCAA
GGTCATCTTCTTCTGCCTGGGTCTGTGTTATGGTGCTAACACGTTCTTTCACGCTGCCAAGGCCTACATC
GAGGGTTACCACACCGTGCCGAAGGGCCGGTGTCGCCAGGTGGTGACTGGCATGGCTTGGCTCTTCTTCG
TATCATGGGGTATGTTCCCCATCCTGTTCATCCTCGGTCCCGAGGGTTTCGGTGTCCTGAGCGTGTACGG
TTCCACCGTCGGCCACACCATCATTGACCTGATGTCGAAGAACTGCTGGGGTCTGCTCGGCCACTACCTG
CGCGTGCTGATCCACGAGCATATCCTCATCCACGGCGACATTCGCAAGACCACCAAATTGAACATTGGTG
GCACTGAGATTGAGGTCGAGACGCTGGTGGAGGACGAAGCCGAAGCTGGTGCAGTACCTGCCGCTGCCAC
CTAAGCTGTCTCATCCTACTTTCACCTAGTTAACTGCTTGTCTTAAAATCTATGCTTCTCTTTAGTATCT
AAAATTTTCCTAGAAGCTTACAAGTATATAAATGGTCTCTTCTCAATAAAGGTTGTATATTTATTCATCT
TATTGAATCTGCCATTTCCTCGTTTTTGCGAGTTTATATACCTTCCAATTTTCTTTCTATTGTATTTTCA
ACTTCTAATTTTAATTCAGGGAAACTGCTGTACCGGTAGAAAAAATGGTCGACTCATCACGTAGAAAATG
GAACAAAGCTGGTCACGCTGTCCGTGCCATCGGACGTCTCTCCTCTCCAGTCGTCTCCGAGCGTATGTAC
CCAGAGGACGGAGCCCTCAAGTCCGAGATCAAGAAGGGACTCCGTCTCAAGGACGGAGGACACTACGCCG
CCGAGGTCAAGACCACCTACAAGGCCAAGAAGCCAGTCCAACTCCCAGGAGCCTACATCGTCGACATCAA
GCTCGACATCGTCTCCCACAACGAGGACTACACCATCGTCGAGCAATGCGAGCGTGCCGAGGGACGTCAC
TCCACCGGAGGAATGGACGAGCTCTACAAGGGAGGAACCGGAGGTTCCCTCGTCTCCAAGGGAGAGGAGG
ACAACATGGCCATCATCAAGGAGTTCATGCGTTTCAAGGTCCACATGGAGGGTTCCGTCAACGGACACGA
GTTCGAGATCGAGGGAGAGGGAGAGGGACGTCCATACGAGGCCTTCCAAACCGCCAAGCTCAAGGTCACC
AAGGGAGGACCACTCCCATTCGCCTGGGACATCCTCTCCCCACAATTCATGTACGGCTCCAAGGCCTACA
TCAAGCACCCAGCCGACATCCCAGACTACTTCAAGCTCTCCTTCCCAGAGGGATTCCGTTGGGAGCGTGT
CATGAACTTCGAGGACGGAGGAATCATCCACGTCAACCAAGACTCCTCCCTCCAAGACGGAGTCTTCATC
TACAAGGTCAAGCTCCGTGGAACCAACTTCCCACCAGACGGACCAGTCATGCAAAAGAAGACCATGGGAT
GGGAGGCCACCCGTGACGACCTCACCGAGGAGCAAATCGCCGAGTTCAAGGAGGCCTTCTCCCTCTTCGA
CAAGGACGGAGACGGAACCATCACCACCAAGGTAAGTTTAAACATGATTTTACTAACTAACTAATCTGAT
TTAAATTTTCAGGAGCTCGGAACCGTCTTCCGTTCCCTCGGACAAAACCCAACCGAGGCCGAGCTCCAAG
ACATGATCAACGAGGTCGACGCCGACGGAGACGGAACCTTCGACTTCCCAGAGTTCCTCACCATGATGGC
CCGTAAGATGAACGACACCGACTCCGAGGAGGAGATCCGTGAGGCCTTCCGTGTCTTCGACAAGGACGGA
AACGGATACATCGGAGCCGCCGAGCTCCGTCACGTCATGACCGACCTCGGAGAGAAGCTCACCGACGAGG
AGGTCGACGAGATGATCCGTGTCGCCGACATCGACGGAGACGGACAAGTCAACTACGAGGAGTTCGTCCA
AATGATGACCGCCAAGTAAGGTACCGAATTCGCTAGCCGGCCATACAAGTAATCCGGATGATCGACGCCA
ACGTCGTTGAATTTTCAAATTTTAAATACTGAATATTTGTTTTTTTTCCTATTATTTATTTATTCTCTTT
GTGTTTTTTTTCTTGCTTTCTAAAAAATTAATTCAATCCAAATCTAAACATTTTTTTTTCTCTTTCCGTC
TCCCAATTCGTATTCCGCTCCTCTCATCTGAACACAATGTGCAAGTTTATTTATCTTCTCGCTTTCATTT
CATTAGGACGTGGGGGGAATTGGTGGAAGGGGGAAACACACAAAAGGATGATGGAAATGAAATAAGGACA
CACAATATGCAACAACATTCAATTCAGAAATATGGAGGAAGGTTTAAAAGAAAACATAAAAATATATAGA
GGAGGAAGGAAAACTAGTAAAAAATAAGCAAAGAAATTAGGCGAACGATGAGAATTGTCCTCGCTTGGGC
CCTCTGACTTCTCCCGGGCAAAGGCTAGGTGGAGGCTCAGTGATGATAAGTCTGCGATGGTGGATGCATG
TGTCATGGTCATAGCTGTTTCCTGTGTGAAATTGTTATCCGCTCAGAGGGCACAATCCTATTCCGCGCTA
TCCGACAATCTCCAAGACATTAGGTGGAGTTCAGTTCGGCGTATGGCATATGTCGCTGGAAAGAACATGT
GAGCAAAAGGCCAGCAAAAGGCCAGGACTAGTGAGTCGTATTATAAGTGCAAGTAAGATCAGTGTTTGTT
TCGATATCAGTCTGTTTCGTAACGGTCTTCTGTATAACTACAAAAAAGAATAAAAAACCGTATCACAACT
GAGAAAAAAGACAAAACTTATTGAACAGTGTTCCTTTCAAAAAATTATTTTGTAAAAAATCGAGTTTTTC
TCCAAAATAACGCACGCAATCAAAAACAAGAAAACTAACGTGTTCTCCTGGGCGTGGAACTCCTTATCAA
GATTACCATTATTGTCTGTCAGAATTGATATTTCAATTATTTCATATCTAGACAAACCCGGGTGTCTTGC
ATTTATTAGTACTGTGAGTTTACATACAAACGAGGCTTACTCAGATAACATAGAGTCACCTCTAATTAGC
AAAAACCCATTTCTAATTAGCTATTTCGACCAGTTCTAAAGTCACCGTAATTAGAAATGGTTTTTGTAGC
TTTTCTAATTAGAAATGACCCCGAGATAAGTGAAATATGGCATTTTCTGGGTTTTCTAGTAAGAAATGAT
CCCGCACGTAGTGATTCCGCGTTACAAGCCAAATTCAAATTAAAAAAGTATATTACACAATTCAAGTTAC
ATTATTTTCAGGAAACAATGGCGAAGAGCAAAGCAGAGATTCAAAAGGAGGAAAGAGACAACAGATATGA
ACGAAGACTTCTTGAAAAGAGAAAGAGACATGAGGTGAGTAACCATGATAATAAATAATCAAGTAAGGGC
TATAGATTTATAAATTCTGGAGTTAACAGTTTCGAAAAAAAGTAGTTTTCATATGTGCGAAGGAATATCA
AAAATAGGGGAATAGCCTAAACGAGTGAGAAAATTAAATGTTTGTTATTTTTTCAAAAATGTCTGCAGGG
CCGTTATCCTTTCAAATGCACTCTATCAAACATAGATCATATCCATCATATCTTATCCAGAATTTATATC
ATATCCAAGATTGAGAGCGTTTCAAGGAAAATCTCAAACAACCATACAATTTTGTAGATCGACAACAAGG
CCTCCACTTCTTCATCGATGGCCTCTGCAGCACCTGCACCACCAAGTTTGTATTTTTCATATTAATATAA
AGTGAGCCACGCATAGTCGTTTTTAGGATTTTTGCCAGATCGATGTCGCGCAAACAGACTGTTTTTTTTT
CTTTGAAAGCCGTGCGTGACATGGGCCACGGATTGTAACGCCGCGCTGGATGGATAAAAATTTATTCAGT
TTTTTAGCCTTTACAAAATATGGTTCGACTACTTTCTTTATTTTTACATTTTTATAGGTGCTCATTGAGC
TGAGATATTTTGGGTATAATCGGAAAATCGCTGATTTTGGTCATTTTTCTGCACTAAAGATTACACAAAA
AGTTCAGTATTTAGATTCATTGTTGAAAATTGGGGATGATCTACAGATACATATCGCCGTGTTCAAAAAC
ACACGTGCTGTGACGTCGTGACTGGGGAAAACCCTGGCGTTACCCAACTTAATCGCCTTGCAGCACATCC
CCCTTTCGCCAGCTGGCGTAATAGCGAAGAGGCCCGCACCGATCGCCCTTCCCAACAGTTGCGCAGCCTG
AATGGCGAATGGCGCCTGATGCGGTATTTTCTCCTTACGCATCTGTGCGGTATTTCACACCGCATATGGT
GCACTCTCAGTGCAATCTGCTCTGATGCCGCATAGTTAAGCCAGCCCCGACACCCGCCAACACCCGCTGA
CGCGCCCTGACGGGCTTGTCTGCTCCCGGCATCCGCTTACAGACAAGCTGTGACCGTCTCCGGGAGCTGC
ATGTGTCAGAGGTTTTCACCGTCATCACCGAAACGCGCGAGACGAAAGGGCCTCGTGATACGCCTATTTT
TATAGGTTAATGTCATGATAATAATGGTTTCTTAGACGTCAGGTGGCACTTTTCGGGGAAATGTGCGCGG
AACCCCTATTTGTTTATTTTTCTAAATACATTCAAATATGTATCCGCTCATGAGACAATAACCCTGATAA
ATGCTTCAATAATATTGAAAAAGGAAGAGTATGAGTATTCAACATTTCCGTGTCGCCCTTATTCCCTTTT
TTGCGGCATTTTGCCTTCCTGTTTTTGCTCACCCAGAAACGCTGGTGAAAGTAAAAGATGCTGAAGATCA
GTTGGGTGCACGAGTGGGTTACATCGAACTGGATCTCAACAGCGGTAAGATCCTTGAGAGTTTTCGCCCC
GAAGAACGTTTTCCAATGATGAGCACTTTTAAAGTTCTGCTATGTGGCGCGGTATTATCCCGTATTGACG
CCGGGCAAGAGCAACTCGGTCGCCGCATACACTATTCTCAGAATGACTTGGTTGAGTACTCACCAGTCAC
AGAAAAGCATCTTACGGATGGCATGACAGTAAGAGAATTATGCAGTGCTGCCATAACCATGAGTGATAAC
ACTGCGGCCAACTTACTTCTGACAACGATCGGAGGACCGAAGGAGCTAACCGCTTTTTTGCACAACATGG
GGGATCATGTAACTCGCCTTGATCGTTGGGAACCGGAGCTGAATGAAGCCATACCAAACGACGAGCGTGA
CACCACGATGCCTGTAGCAATGGCAACAACGTTGCGCAAACTATTAACTGGCGAACTACTTACTCTAGCT
TCCCGGCAACAATTAATAGACTGGATGGAGGCGGATAAAGTTGCAGGACCACTTCTGCGCTCGGCCCTTC
CGGCTGGCTGGTTTATTGCTGATAAATCTGGAGCCGGTGAGCGTGGGTCTCGCGGTATCATTGCAGCACT
GGGGTCAGATGGTAAGCCCTCCCGTATCGTAGTTATCTACACGACGGGGAGTCAGGCAACTATGGATGAA
CGAAATAGACAGATCGCTGAGATAGGTGCCTCACTGATTAAGCATTGGTAACTGTCAGACCAAGTTTACT
CATATATACTTTAGATTGATTTAAAACTTCATTTTTAATTTAAAAGGATCTAGGTGAAGATCCTTTTTGA
TAATCTCATGACCAAAATCCCTTAACGTGAGTTTTCGTTCCACTGAGCGTCAGACCCCGTAGAAAAGATC
AAAGGATCTTCTTGAGATCCTTTTTTTCTGCGCGTAATCTGCTGCTTGCAAACAAAAAAACCACCGCTAC
CAGCGGTGGTTTGTTTGCCGGATCAAGAGCTACCAACTCTTTTTCCGAAGGTAACTGGCTTCAGCAGAGC
GCAGATACCAAATACTGTTCTTCTAGTGTAGCCGTAGTTAGGCCACCACTTCAAGAACTCTGTAGCACCG
CCTACATACCTCGCTCTGCTAATCCTGTTACCAGTGGCTGCTGCCAGTGGCGATAAGTCGTGTCTTACCG
GGTTGGACTCAAGACGATAGTTACCGGATAAGGCGCAGCGGTCGGGCTGAACGGGGGGTTCGTGCACACA
GCCCAGCTTGGAGCGAACGACCTACACCGAACTGAGATACCTACAGCGTGAGCTATGAGAAAGCGCCACG
CTTCCCGAAGGGAGAAAGGCGGACAGGTATCCGGTAAGCGGCAGGGTCGGAACAGGAGAGCGCACGAGGG
AGCTTCCAGGGGGAAACGCCTGGTATCTTTATAGTCCTGTCGGGTTTCGCCACCTCTGACTTGAGCGTCG
ATTTTTGTGATGCTCGTCAGGGGGGCGGAGCCTATGGAAAAACGCCAGCAACGCGGCCTTTTTACGGTTC
CTGGTCTTTTGCTGGCCTTTTGCTCACATGTTCTTTCCTGCGTTATCCCCTGA
Features (pLannotate 1.2.2; 21 found; start..end, strand, type, name):
      1..39      +  rep_origin     RSF ori (fragment): Plasmids containing the RSF 1030 origin of replication can be propagated in E. coli cells that contain additional plasmids with compatible origins.
   1176..1391    -  CDS            GSLG1_CAEEL (fragment): Experimental evidence at protein level: Swiss-Prot protein existence level 1. From Caenorhabditis elegans.
   2265..2282    -  misc_feature   P element 5' end (fragment): No description available
   2393..3235    +  CDS            unc-119: UN119_CAEEL - Experimental evidence at protein level: Swiss-Prot protein existence level 1. Myristoyl-binding protein that acts as a cargo adapter: specifically binds the myristoyl moiety of a subset of N-terminally myristoylated proteins and is required for their localization. Plays a key role in ciliary membrane localization of proteins. Required for the establishment or function of the nervous system. From Caenorhabditis elegans.
   3564..3586    +  misc_feature   MCS (fragment): pBluescript multiple cloning site
   3586..3632    +  terminator     rrnB T1 terminator: transcription terminator T1 from the E. coli rrnB gene
   3734..3777    -  CDS            lacZα (fragment): LacZα fragment of β-galactosidase; lacZ fragment
   5690..5723    -  protein_bind   lox2272: Cre-mediated recombination occurs in the 8-bp core sequence (GGATACTT). lox2272 sites are compatible with each other, but incompatible with loxP or loxN sites (Lee and Saito, 1988). Cre recombinase
   5730..6524    +  CDS            mTagBFP2: mTagBFP2 is a basic (constitutively fluorescent) blue fluorescent protein published in 2011, derived from Entacmaea quadricolor. It is reported to be a very rapidly-maturing monomer with very low acid sensitivity.
   6533..6856    +  terminator     tbb-2 terminator: tbb-2; transcription terminator for the C. elegans tubulin beta-2 gene
   6866..6899    -  protein_bind   lox2272: Cre-mediated recombination occurs in the 8-bp core sequence (GGATACTT). lox2272 sites are compatible with each other, but incompatible with loxP or loxN sites (Lee and Saito, 1988). Cre recombinase
   6900..7819    +  CDS            ChR2 (fragment): N-terminal fragment of channelrhodopsin-2 from the alga Chlamydomonas reinhardtii (Nagel et al., 2003) blue light-activated cation channel
   8179..8430    +  CDS            mApple (fragment): mApple is a basic (constitutively fluorescent) red fluorescent protein published in 2008, derived from Discosoma sp.. It is reported to be a rapidly-maturing monomer with high acid sensitivity.
   8449..8994    +  CDS            mOrange (fragment): mOrange is a basic (constitutively fluorescent) orange fluorescent protein published in 2004, derived from Discosoma sp.. It has high acid sensitivity.
   8932..9396    +  CDS            CALMB_ARBPU: Experimental evidence at transcript level: Swiss-Prot protein existence level 2. Calmodulin mediates the control of a large number of enzymes, ion channels and other proteins by Ca(2+). Among the enzymes to be stimulated by the calmodulin-Ca(2+) complex are a number of protein kinases and phosphatases. From Arbacia punctulata (Punctuate sea urchin).
  11563..11699   +  CDS            lacZα (fragment): LacZα fragment of β-galactosidase; lacZ fragment
  11705..11804   -  misc_feature   bom (fragment): basis of mobility region from pBR322
  11906..11941   -  CDS            rop (fragment): Rop protein, which maintains plasmids at low copy number; rop
  12036..12140   +  promoter       AmpR promoter: bla
  12141..13001   +  CDS            AmpR: β-lactamase; bla; confers resistance to ampicillin, carbenicillin, and related antibiotics
  13172..13760   +  rep_origin     ori: high-copy-number ColE1/pMB1/pBR322/pUC origin of replication
