[The description below was written by a language model from this plasmid's Addgene catalogue record and pLannotate feature annotations shown in this document.]
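Description:
pNMSB84 is a C. elegans expression and transgenesis plasmid built on the pCFJ150 backbone, a MosSCI targeting vector used for single-copy insertion of transgenes at the ttTi5605 Mos1 site. It is propagated in E. coli through a high-copy ColE1/pUC-type origin and selected with ampicillin (AmpR with its bla promoter). The feature table also shows an unc-119 coding sequence, which in MosSCI vectors serves as the rescue marker for identifying integrants in unc-119 mutant worms. The homology arms flanking the insertion site are not explicitly annotated, although a fragment matching a C. elegans genomic gene is detected. The catalogue lists a total size of 13,756 bp, whereas the sequenced record is 13,843 nt, a small discrepancy the record does not explain.

The roughly 6 kb Gibson-assembled payload is driven by the flp-18 neuropeptide gene promoter and is organised as a Cre-dependent switch. Two lox2272 sites in the same orientation flank mTagBFP2 and the tbb-2 3'UTR, so without Cre the promoter produces only blue fluorescence and transcription ends at this cassette. Cre-mediated excision removes the cassette and places the downstream operon under flp-18 control. This operon encodes channelrhodopsin-2 carrying the H134R and D156C mutations (ChR2-HDRC), followed by an SL2 trans-splicing sequence and a codon-optimised, single-intron jRGECO1a, and it ends in the let-858 3'UTR. The mApple, mOrange and calmodulin hits in the annotation correspond to the domains of this red calcium indicator. The design allows intersectional expression of a light-gated cation channel together with a calcium reporter in a subset of flp-18-expressing neurons. This suits the associated work on using photons as synaptic transmitters in neural circuits.
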