Addgene plasmid #199309: pNMSB84
Purpose: MosSCI insertion of flp-18p::lox2272::mTagBFP2::tbb-2 3'UTR::lox2272::ChR2-HDRC::SL2::jRGECO1a::let-858 3'UTR at ttTi5605
Depositing lab: Michael Krieg. Depositing organization: Institute of Photonic Sciences (ICFO). Publication: Neural engineering with photons as synaptic transmitters. Porta-de-la-Riva M, Gonzalez AC, Sanfeliu-Cerdan N, Karimi S, Malaiwong N, Pidde A, Morales-Curiel LF, Fernandez P, Gonzalez-Bolivar S, Hurth C, Krieg M. Nat Methods. 2023 Apr 6. doi: 10.1038/s41592-023-01836-9. PubMed 37024651.
Backbone
  Vector backbone: pCFJ150
  Backbone size w/o insert (bp): 9131
  Total vector size (bp): 13756
  Vector type: Worm Expression
Growth in bacteria
  Bacterial resistance: Ampicillin, 100 μg/mL
  Growth temperature: 37°C
  Growth strain: DH5alpha
  Copy number: Unknown
Gene/Insert
  Gene/Insert name: flp-18p::lox2272::mTagBFP2::tbb-2 3'UTR::lox2272::ChR2-HDRC::SL2::jRGECO1a::let-858 3'UTR
  Species: C. elegans (nematode)
  Insert size (bp): 6039
  Mutation: mTagBFP2 from pJJR81, ChR2(H134R;D156C), C. elegans codon optimized jRGECO1a with 1 intron
  GenBank ID: OQ576354
  Promoter: flp-18
  Cloning method: Gibson Cloning
  Sequencing primers: 5′ M13fwd; 3′ M13rev
Terms and licenses: Academic/Nonprofit Terms; Industry Terms: Not Available to Industry
How to cite: pNMSB84 was a gift from Michael Krieg (Addgene plasmid # 199309 ; http://n2t.net/addgene:199309 ; RRID:Addgene_199309)
